LOCUS       Exported 2279 bp ds-DNA circular SYN 12-MAY-2021
DEFINITION  gRNA that guides Cas9 and APOBEC complexes to L138 in eGFP..
ACCESSION   .
VERSION     .
KEYWORDS    eGFP L138 gRNA
SOURCE      synthetic DNA construct
  ORGANISM  synthetic DNA construct
REFERENCE   1 (bases 1 to 2279)
  AUTHORS   Martin AS, Salamango DJ, Serebrenik AA, Shaban NM, Brown WL, Harris
            RS
  TITLE     A panel of eGFP reporters for single base editing by APOBEC-Cas9
            editosome complexes.
  JOURNAL   Sci Rep. 2019 Jan 24;9(1):497. doi: 10.1038/s41598-018-36739-9.
  PUBMED    30679582
REFERENCE   2 (bases 1 to 2279)
  AUTHORS   .
  TITLE     Direct Submission
  JOURNAL   Exported May 12, 2021 from SnapGene Server 1.1.58
            http://www.snapgene.com
FEATURES             Location/Qualifiers
     source          1..2279
                     /organism="synthetic DNA construct"
                     /mol_type="other DNA"
     promoter        82..322
                     /label=U6 promoter
                     /note="RNA polymerase III promoter for human U6 snRNA"
     primer_bind     82..102
                     /label=hU6-F
                     /note="Human U6 promoter, forward primer"
     primer_bind     253..272
                     /label=LKO.1 5'
                     /note="Human U6 promoter, forward primer"
     misc_RNA        351..426
                     /label=gRNA scaffold
                     /note="guide RNA scaffold for the Streptococcus pyogenes
                     CRISPR/Cas9 system"
     rep_origin      complement(530..1118)
                     /direction=LEFT
                     /label=ori
                     /note="high-copy-number ColE1/pMB1/pBR322/pUC origin of
                     replication"
     primer_bind     complement(610..629)
                     /label=pBR322ori-F
                     /note="pBR322 origin, forward primer"
     CDS             complement(1289..2149)
                     /codon_start=1
                     /gene="bla"
                     /product="beta-lactamase"
                     /label=AmpR
                     /note="confers resistance to ampicillin, carbenicillin, and
                     related antibiotics"
                     /translation="MSIQHFRVALIPFFAAFCLPVFAHPETLVKVKDAEDQLGARVGYI
                     ELDLNSGKILESFRPEERFPMMSTFKVLLCGAVLSRIDAGQEQLGRRIHYSQNDLVEYS
                     PVTEKHLTDGMTVRELCSAAITMSDNTAANLLLTTIGGPKELTAFLHNMGDHVTRLDRW
                     EPELNEAIPNDERDTTMPVAMATTLRKLLTGELLTLASRQQLIDWMEADKVAGPLLRSA
                     LPAGWFIADKSGAGERGSRGIIAALGPDGKPSRIVVIYTTGSQATMDERNRQIAEIGAS
                     LIKHW"
     primer_bind     1912..1931
                     /label=Amp-R
                     /note="Ampicillin resistance gene, reverse primer"
     promoter        complement(2150..2254)
                     /gene="bla"
                     /label=AmpR promoter
ORIGIN
        1 gacgtcgcta gctgtacaaa aaagcaggct ttaaaggaac caattcagtc gactggatcc
       61 ggtaccaagg tcgggcagga agagggccta tttcccatga ttccttcata tttgcatata
      121 cgatacaagg ctgttagaga gataattaga attaatttga ctgtaaacac aaagatatta
      181 gtacaaaata cgtgacgtag aaagtaataa tttcttgggt agtttgcagt tttaaaatta
      241 tgttttaaaa tggactatca tatgcttacc gtaacttgaa agtatttcga tttcttggct
      301 ttatatatct tgtggaaagg acgaaacacc caacatttca gggcacaagc gttttagagc
      361 tagaaatagc aagttaaaat aaggctagtc cgttatcaac ttgaaaaagt ggcaccgagt
      421 cggtgctttt tttaagcttg ggccgctcga ggtacctctc tacatatgac atgtgagcaa
      481 aaggccagca aaaggccagg aaccgtaaaa aggccgcgtt gctggcgttt ttccataggc
      541 tccgcccccc tgacgagcat cacaaaaatc gacgctcaag tcagaggtgg cgaaacccga
      601 caggactata aagataccag gcgtttcccc ctggaagctc cctcgtgcgc tctcctgttc
      661 cgaccctgcc gcttaccgga tacctgtccg cctttctccc ttcgggaagc gtggcgcttt
      721 ctcatagctc acgctgtagg tatctcagtt cggtgtaggt cgttcgctcc aagctgggct
      781 gtgtgcacga accccccgtt cagcccgacc gctgcgcctt atccggtaac tatcgtcttg
      841 agtccaaccc ggtaagacac gacttatcgc cactggcagc agccactggt aacaggatta
      901 gcagagcgag gtatgtaggc ggtgctacag agttcttgaa gtggtggcct aactacggct
      961 acactagaag aacagtattt ggtatctgcg ctctgctgaa gccagttacc ttcggaaaaa
     1021 gagttggtag ctcttgatcc ggcaaacaaa ccaccgctgg tagcggtggt ttttttgttt
     1081 gcaagcagca gattacgcgc agaaaaaaag gatctcaaga agatcctttg atcttttcta
     1141 cggggtctga cgctcagtgg aacgaaaact cacgttaagg gattttggtc atgagattat
     1201 caaaaaggat cttcacctag atccttttaa attaaaaatg aagttttaaa tcaatctaaa
     1261 gtatatatga gtaaacttgg tctgacagtt accaatgctt aatcagtgag gcacctatct
     1321 cagcgatctg tctatttcgt tcatccatag ttgcctgact ccccgtcgtg tagataacta
     1381 cgatacggga gggcttacca tctggcccca gtgctgcaat gataccgcga gacccacgct
     1441 caccggctcc agatttatca gcaataaacc agccagccgg aagggccgag cgcagaagtg
     1501 gtcctgcaac tttatccgcc tccatccagt ctattaattg ttgccgggaa gctagagtaa
     1561 gtagttcgcc agttaatagt ttgcgcaacg ttgttgccat tgctacaggc atcgtggtgt
     1621 cacgctcgtc gtttggtatg gcttcattca gctccggttc ccaacgatca aggcgagtta
     1681 catgatcccc catgttgtgc aaaaaagcgg ttagctcctt cggtcctccg atcgttgtca
     1741 gaagtaagtt ggccgcagtg ttatcactca tggttatggc agcactgcat aattctctta
     1801 ctgtcatgcc atccgtaaga tgcttttctg tgactggtga gtactcaacc aagtcattct
     1861 gagaatagtg tatgcggcga ccgagttgct cttgcccggc gtcaatacgg gataataccg
     1921 cgccacatag cagaacttta aaagtgctca tcattggaaa acgttcttcg gggcgaaaac
     1981 tctcaaggat cttaccgctg ttgagatcca gttcgatgta acccactcgt gcacccaact
     2041 gatcttcagc atcttttact ttcaccagcg tttctgggtg agcaaaaaca ggaaggcaaa
     2101 atgccgcaaa aaagggaata agggcgacac ggaaatgttg aatactcata ctcttccttt
     2161 ttcaatatta ttgaagcatt tatcagggtt attgtctcat gagcggatac atatttgaat
     2221 gtatttagaa aaataaacaa ataggggttc cgcgcacatt tccccgaaaa gtgccacct
//
