[The description below was written by a language model from this plasmid's Addgene catalogue record and the feature table of its GenBank file.]
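Description:
eGFP L138 gRNA is a small (about 2.3 kb) CRISPR guide RNA expression plasmid built on the MLM3636 backbone. It is propagated in E. coli through a ColE1/pUC-type origin of replication and selected with ampicillin via the bla (beta-lactamase) gene under its own AmpR promoter. The catalogue entry lists the plasmid as low copy, whereas the feature annotation describes the origin as a high-copy type; the record does not resolve this difference. There is no mammalian selection marker or reporter on the plasmid, so it functions purely as a transient guide-delivery vector.

The payload is a single guide RNA cassette. A human U6 promoter, which recruits RNA polymerase III and is well suited to producing short, defined, non-polyadenylated transcripts in mammalian cells, drives a roughly 20-nucleotide spacer directed at the region of the eGFP coding sequence encoding leucine 138. This spacer sits in the gap between the promoter and the annotated Streptococcus pyogenes Cas9 gRNA scaffold, so the transcript is a complete sgRNA able to load into SpCas9 or its derivatives. The spacer itself is not annotated as a separate feature in the sequence record. The cloning method is recorded as Gateway, although no att recombination sites appear in the feature table.

The plasmid supplies no nuclease or deaminase, so it is meant to be co-delivered with a construct expressing a Cas9–APOBEC base editor and with an eGFP target. According to the record, it guides these editosome complexes to the L138 position, as part of a panel of eGFP reporters designed to measure single base editing by APOBEC-Cas9 complexes.
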