Addgene plasmid #119133: eGFP L138 gRNA
Purpose: gRNA that guides Cas9 and APOBEC complexes to L138 in eGFP.
Depositing lab: Reuben Harris. Publication: A panel of eGFP reporters for single base editing by APOBEC-Cas9 editosome complexes. Martin AS, Salamango DJ, Serebrenik AA, Shaban NM, Brown WL, Harris RS. Sci Rep. 2019 Jan 24;9(1):497. doi: 10.1038/s41598-018-36739-9. PubMed 30679582.
Backbone
  Vector backbone: MLM3636
  Backbone manufacturer: Joung Lab
  Backbone size w/o insert (bp): 2278
  Vector type: CRISPR
Growth in bacteria
  Bacterial resistance: Ampicillin, 100 μg/mL
  Growth temperature: 37°C
  Growth strain: DH5alpha
  Copy number: Low Copy
Gene/Insert
  Gene/Insert name: eGFP L138 gRNA
  gRNA/shRNA sequence: ccaacatttcagggcacaagc
  Insert size (bp): 20
  Mutation: None
  Promoter: U6
  Cloning method: Gateway Cloning
  Sequencing primers: 5′ TTTCTTGGGTAGTTTGCAGTTTT; 3′ CGGTGCCACTTTTTCAAGTT
Terms and licenses: Academic/Nonprofit Terms; Industry Terms: Not Available to Industry
How to cite: eGFP L138 gRNA was a gift from Reuben Harris (Addgene plasmid # 119133 ; http://n2t.net/addgene:119133 ; RRID:Addgene_119133)
